Addgene plasmid #120652: Smp_105420-Cd4-bio-His
Purpose: Expression of recombinant S. mansoni protein
Depositing lab: Gavin Wright. Depositing organization: Wellcome Sanger Institute. Publication: A library of cell-surface and secreted proteins from Schistosoma mansoni identifies early serological markers of infection. Cécile Crosnier, Anna V. Protasio, Gabriel Rinaldi, Shona Wilson, Matthew Berriman, Gavin J. Wright. bioRXiv 10.1101/593616.
Backbone
  Vector backbone: pTT3
  Backbone manufacturer: Yves Durocher, NRC
  Backbone size w/o insert (bp): 6686
  Vector type: Mammalian Expression
Growth in bacteria
  Bacterial resistance: Ampicillin, 100 μg/mL
  Growth temperature: 37°C
  Growth strain: DH5alpha
  Copy number: High Copy
Gene/Insert
  Gene/Insert name: Smp_105420
  Species: Schistosoma mansoni
  Insert size (bp): 535
  Entrez Gene: Smp_105420.1 (a.k.a. Smp_105420.1, Smp_105420.2)
  Promoter: CMV
  Tag / fusion protein: ratCd4(d3+4)-bio-6His (C terminal on backbone)
  Cloning method: Restriction Enzyme; 5′ cloning site NotI (not destroyed); 3′ cloning site AscI (not destroyed)
Terms and licenses: Academic/Nonprofit Terms; Industry Terms: Not Available to Industry
How to cite: Smp_105420-Cd4-bio-His was a gift from Gavin Wright (Addgene plasmid # 120652 ; http://n2t.net/addgene:120652 ; RRID:Addgene_120652)
