[The description below was written by a language model from this plasmid's Addgene catalogue record and pLannotate feature annotations shown in this document.]
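Description:
Smp_105420-Cd4-bio-His is a mammalian expression plasmid built on the pTT3 backbone for producing a recombinant, secreted form of the Schistosoma mansoni protein Smp_105420. It is propagated in E. coli as a high-copy plasmid through a ColE1/pUC-type origin and selected with ampicillin via the β-lactamase gene. The backbone also carries an Epstein-Barr virus oriP fragment, which supports episomal maintenance in mammalian cells that supply EBNA1. Small remnants of lac regulatory elements and other short fragment hits (for example to FRB, the tet promoter and bla(M)) appear in the automated annotation and are most likely vector remnants or incidental matches rather than functional parts.

Expression is driven by the human CMV immediate-early enhancer and promoter. This is followed by adenovirus-derived leader and splice sequences and a chimeric intron fragment, elements that generally improve transcript processing and expression. The antisense "PTP" hit in this region probably reflects this adenoviral leader sequence rather than a real coding region. A fragment of a mouse immunoglobulin heavy chain signal sequence is annotated at the start of the open reading frame, consistent with directing the product into the secretory pathway. The roughly 535 bp S. mansoni insert is cloned between retained NotI and AscI sites, in frame with a backbone-encoded C-terminal tag consisting of rat Cd4 domains 3 and 4, a biotinylation sequence and a 6xHis tag. Only the Cd4 portion is picked up in the feature table. A rabbit β-globin polyadenylation signal terminates the transcript.

The tag provides an antibody-recognisable Cd4 module, a site for biotinylation and capture on streptavidin, and His-based purification. According to the record, the plasmid belongs to a library of S. mansoni cell-surface and secreted proteins used to identify early serological markers of infection.
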