Features (pLannotate 1.2.2; 19 found; start..end, strand, type, name):
      7..386     +  enhancer       CMV enhancer: human cytomegalovirus immediate early enhancer
    388..587     +  promoter       CMV promoter: human cytomegalovirus (CMV) immediate early promoter
    655..693     +  misc_feature   Ad SA (fragment): adenovirus major late transcript splice acceptor (Friedrich and Soriano, 1991)
    726..935     -  CDS            PTP (fragment): TERM_ADE02 - Experimental evidence at protein level: Swiss-Prot protein existence level 1. Protein covalently bound to the viral DNA that acts as a primer for viral genomic replication by DNA strand displacement. Assembles on the viral origin of replication in an initiation complex with viral polymerase, DBP, host NFIA and host POU2F1/OCT1. During initiation, the polymerase covalently couples the first dCTP with Ser- 580 of pTP. The terminal protein stimulates the template activity over 20 fold compared to protein-free templates. Neo-synthesized viral genomes are linked to two preterminal prot
    966..1055    +  intron         chimeric intron (fragment): chimera between introns from adenovirus and immunoglobulin heavy chain genes
   1074..1120    +  CDS            IgH signal sequence (fragment): signal sequence from the mouse immunoglobulin heavy chain variable region
   1343..1359    +  CDS            FRB (fragment): FKBP-rapamycin binding domain of human FRAP
   1734..2294    +  CDS            Cd4 (fragment): CD4_RAT - Experimental evidence at protein level: Swiss-Prot protein existence level 1. Integral membrane glycoprotein that plays an essential role in the immune response and serves multiple functions in responses against both external and internal offenses. In T-cells, functions primarily as a coreceptor for MHC class II molecule:peptide complex. The antigens presented by class II peptides are derived from extracellular proteins while class I peptides are derived from cytosolic proteins. Interacts simultaneously with the T-cell receptor (TCR) and the MHC class II presented by antigen presenti
   2454..2509    +  polyA_signal   β-globin poly(A) signal: rabbit β-globin polyadenylation signal (Gil and Proudfoot, 1987)
   3023..4704    -  rep_origin     oriP (fragment): Epstein-Barr virus oriP replication origin (Yates et al., 2000)
   4831..4935    +  promoter       AmpR promoter: bla
   4936..5796    +  CDS            AmpR: β-lactamase; bla; confers resistance to ampicillin, carbenicillin, and related antibiotics
   5967..6555    +  rep_origin     ori: high-copy-number ColE1/pMB1/pBR322/pUC origin of replication
   6738..6830    +  CDS            lacI (fragment): lac repressor; lacI; The lac repressor binds to the lac operator to inhibit transcription in E. coli. This inhibition can be relieved by adding lactose or isopropyl-β-D-thiogalactopyranoside (IPTG).
   6843..6864    +  protein_bind   CAP binding site: CAP binding activates transcription in the presence of cAMP. E. coli catabolite activator protein
   6879..6909    +  promoter       lac promoter: promoter for the E. coli lac operon
   6917..6933    +  protein_bind   lac operator: The lac repressor binds to the lac operator to inhibit transcription in E. coli. This inhibition can be relieved by adding lactose or isopropyl-β-D-thiogalactopyranoside (IPTG). lac repressor encoded by lacI
   7003..7019    +  promoter       tet promoter (fragment): E. coli promoter for tetracycline efflux protein gene
   7029..7054    -  CDS            bla(M) (fragment): β-lactamase lacking the signal sequence; bla(M); allows cytosolic expression of β-lactamase
>Addgene plasmid #120652 | Smp_105420-Cd4-bio-His | addgene full sequence | sequence record 234470 | Addgene NGS Result
CATGTTGACATTGATTATTGACTAGTTATTAATAGTAATCAATTACGGGGTCATTAGTTCATAGCCCATA
TATGGAGTTCCGCGTTACATAACTTACGGTAAATGGCCCGCCTGGCTGACCGCCCAACGACCCCCGCCCA
TTGACGTCAATAATGACGTATGTTCCCATAGTAACGCCAATAGGGACTTTCCATTGACGTCAATGGGTGG
AGTATTTACGGTAAACTGCCCACTTGGCAGTACATCAAGTGTATCATATGCCAAGTCCGCCCCCTATTGA
CGTCAATGACGGTAAATGGCCCGCCTGGCATTATGCCCAGTACATGACCTTACGGGACTTTCCTACTTGG
CAGTACATCTACGTATTAGTCATCGCTATTACCATGGTGATGCGGTTTTGGCAGTACACCAATGGGCGTG
GATAGCGGTTTGACTCACGGGGATTTCCAAGTCTCCACCCCATTGACGTCAATGGGAGTTTGTTTTGGCA
CCAAAATCAACGGGACTTTCCAAAATGTCGTAATAACCCCGCCCCGTTGACGCAAATGGGCGGTAGGCGT
GTACGGTGGGAGGTCTATATAAGCAGAGCTCGTTTAGTGAACCGTCAGATCCTCACTCTCTTCCGCATCG
CTGTCTGCGAGGGCCAGCTGTTGGGCTCGCGGTTGAGGACAAACTCTTCGCGGTCTTTCCAGTACTCTTG
GATCGGAAACCCGTCGGCCTCCGAACGGTACTCCGCCACCGAGGGACCTGAGCGAGTCCGCATCGACCGG
ATCGGAAAACCTCTCGAGAAAGGCGTCTAACCAGTCACAGTCGCAAGGTAGGCTGAGCACCGTGGCGGGC
GGCAGCGGGTGGCGGTCGGGGTTGTTTCTGGCGGAGGTGCTGCTGATGATGTAATTAAAGTAGGCGGTCT
TGAGACGGCGGATGGTCGAGGTGAGGTGTGGCAGGCTTGAGATCCAGCTGTTGGGGTGAGTACTCCCTCT
CAAAAGCGGGCATTACTTCTGCGCTAAGATTGTCAGTTTCCAAAAACGAGGAGGATTTGATATTCACCTG
GCCCGATCTGGCCATACACTTGAGTGACAATGACATCCACTTTGCCTTTCTCTCCACAGGTGTCCACTCC
CAGGTCCAAGTTTGCCACCATGGAGTTTCAGACCCAGGTACTCATGTCCCTGCTGCTCTGCATGTCTGGT
GCGGCCGCCATCAACCAGCCCGAGCTGGAATTCGGCTACAAGGACGTGGCCTGCAACCTGCTGGAACTGG
CCCAGGAAAAGTCCCTGCAGATCATGAAGGAAGAACAGTTCATCGGCAACATGGTCGAGTACCTGGTGTC
CATCACCTGTGACAACGTGAAGGACCTGAACAAGCGGCTGCAGTGCAAGACCAGCATGGCCACCGAGGCC
CGGATCCTGGTGCAGTACTTCATCGAGTTTATCGAGAGCTACCGGCTCAAGACCATGCTGAACTGGTGCC
AGAGCACCCTGGAACGGCCCCAGTACGGCAACAGCAGCTTCCTGTGCAGCACATGCGAGATGGCCGTGGC
CTACCTGAAAACCTTCAGCAAGAGCGAAGAGGCCAAGGCCATCGTGCACCAGGCCGTGGACAAGATCTGC
AGCCTGACCGGCAGCTTCGAGGTGCAGTGCTCCTTCCTGGGCGGCATGTTCATCGACAAGTACATCGACA
CCATCAGCACCATGGACCCCGACAGCGCCTGCATGACCATGCACATGTGCTCTGGCGCGCCGTCGACCTC
CATCACGGCCTATAAGAGTGAGGGGGAGTCAGCGGAGTTCTCCTTCCCACTCAACCTTGGAGAGGAAAGC
CTGCAGGGAGAGTTGAGATGGAAGGCAGAGAAGGCTCCTTCTTCCCAGTCCTGGATCACCTTCTCCCTAA
AGAACCAAAAGGTGTCTGTGCAGAAGTCTACTAGCAACCCCAAGTTCCAGCTGTCCGAAACGCTCCCACT
CACCCTTCAGATACCCCAGGTCTCCCTTCAGTTTGCTGGTTCTGGCAACCTGACCCTGACTCTGGACAGA
GGGATACTGTATCAGGAAGTGAACCTGGTGGTGATGAAAGTGACTCAGCCCGACAGCAACACTTTGACCT
GTGAGGTGATGGGACCCACCTCACCCAAGATGAGACTGATCTTGAAGCAGGAGAATCAGGAGGCCAGGGT
CTCCAGGCAGGAGAAAGTGATTCAAGTGCAGGCCCCTGAAGCAGGGGTGTGGCAATGTCTACTGAGTGAA
GGTGAAGAGGTCAAGATGGACTCCAAGATCCAGGTTTTATCCAAAGGGTTGAATTCCGGCAGCCTGCACC
ACATCCTGGACGCCCAGAAGATGCTGTGGAACCACAGGGACAGGAACCTGCCTCCTCTGGCCCCTCTGGG
CCCCCACCACCATCACCACCATTGAGTCTAGACACGTGATTAATTAAGGATCCCCCGACCTCGACCTCTG
GCTAATAAAGGAAATTTATTTTCATTGCAATAGTGTGTTGGAATTTTTTGTGTCTCTCACTCGGAAGGAC
ATATGGGAGGGCAAATCATTTGGTCGAGATCCCTCGGAGATCTCTAGCTAGAGGATCGATCCCCGCCCCG
GACGAACTAAACCTGACTACGACATCTCTGCCCCTTCTTCGCGGGGCAGTGCATGTAATCCCTTCAGTTG
GTTGGTACAACTTGCCAACTGGGCCCTGTTCCACATGTGACACGGGGGGGGACCAAACACAAAGGGGTTC
TCTGACTGTAGTTGACATCCTTATAAATGGATGTGCACATTTGCCAACACTGAGTGGCTTTCATCCTGGA
GCAGACTTTGCAGTCTGTGGACTGCAACACAACATTGCCTTTATGTGTAACTCTTGGCTGAAGCTCTTAC
ACCAATGCTGGGGGACATGTACCTCCCAGGGGCCCAGGAAGACTACGGGAGGCTACACCAACGTCAATCA
GAGGGGCCTGTGTAGCTACCGATAAGCGGACCCTCAAGAGGGCATTAGCAATAGTGTTTATAAGGCCCCC
TTGTTAACCCTAAACGGGTAGCATATGCTTCCCGGGTAGTAGTATATACTATCCAGACTAACCCTAATTC
AATAGCATATGTTACCCAACGGGAAGCATATGCTATCGAATTAGGGTTAGTAAAAGGGTCCTAAGGAACA
GCGATATCTCCCACCCCATGAGCTGTCACGGTTTTATTTACATGGGGTCAGGATTCCACGAGGGTAGTGA
ACCATTTTAGTCACAAGGGCAGTGGCTGAAGATCAAGGAGCGGGCAGTGAACTCTCCTGAATCTTCGCCT
GCTTCTTCATTCTCCTTCGTTTAGCTAATAGAATAACTGCTGAGTTGTGAACAGTAAGGTGTATGTGAGG
TGCTCGAAAACAAGGTTTCAGGTGACGCCCCCAGAATAAAATTTGGACGGGGGGTTCAGTGGTGGCATTG
TGCTATGACACCAATATAACCCTCACAAACCCCTTGGGCAATAAATACTAGTGTAGGAATGAAACATTCT
GAATATCTTTAACAATAGAAATCCATGGGGTGGGGACAAGCCGTAAAGACTGGATGTCCATCTCACACGA
ATTTATGGCTATGGGCAACACATAATCCTAGTGCAATATGATACTGGGGTTATTAAGATGTGTCCCAGGC
AGGGACCAAGACAGGTGAACCATGTTGTTACACTCTATTTGTAACAAGGGGAAAGAGAGTGGACGCCGAC
AGCAGCGGACTCCACTGGTTGTCTCTAACACCCCCGAAAATTAAACGGGGCTCCACGCCAATGGGGCCCA
TAAACAAAGACAAGTGGCCACTCTTTTTTTTGAAATTGTGGAGTGGGGGCACGCGTCAGCCCCCACACGC
CGCCCTGCGGTTTTGGACTGTAAAATAAGGGTGTAATAACTTGGCTGATTGTAACCCCGCTAACCACTGC
GGTCAAACCACTTGCCCACAAAACCACTAATGGCACCCCGGGGAATACCTGCATAAGTAGGTGGGCGGGC
CAAGATAGGGGCGCGATTGCTGCGATCTGGAGGACAAATTACACACACTTGCGCCTGAGCGCCAAGCACA
GGGTTGTTGGTCCTCATATTCACGAGGTCGCTGAGAGCACGGTGGGCTAATGTTGCCATGGGTAGCATAT
ACTACCCAAATATCTGGATAGCATATGCTATCCTAATCTATATCTGGGTAGCATAGGCTATCCTAATCTA
TATCTGGGTAGCATATGCTATCCTAATCTATATCTGGGTAGTATATGCTATCCTAATTTATATCTGGGTA
GCATAGGCTATCCTAATCTATATCTGGGTAGCATATGCTATCCTAATCTATATCTGGGTAGTATATGCTA
TCCTAATCTGTATCCGGGTAGCATATGCTATCCTAATAGAGATTAGGGTAGTATATGCTATCCTAATTTA
TATCTGGGTAGCATATACTACCCAAATATCTGGATAGCATATGCTATCCTAATCTATATCTGGGTAGCAT
ATGCTATCCTAATCTATATCTGGGTAGCATAGGCTATCCTAATCTATATCTGGGTAGCATATGCTATCCT
AATCTATATCTGGGTAGTATATGCTATCCTAATTTATATCTGGGTAGCATAGGCTATCCTAATCTATATC
TGGGTAGCATATGCTATCCTAATCTATATCTGGGTAGTATATGCTATCCTAATCTGTATCCGGGTAGCAT
ATGCTATCCTCATGATAAGCTGTCAAACATGAGAATTTTCTTGAAGACGAAAGGGCCTCGTGATACGCCT
ATTTTTATAGGTTAATGTCATGATAATAATGGTTTCTTAGACGTCAGGTGGCACTTTTCGGGGAAATGTG
CGCGGAACCCCTATTTGTTTATTTTTCTAAATACATTCAAATATGTATCCGCTCATGAGACAATAACCCT
GATAAATGCTTCAATAATATTGAAAAAGGAAGAGTATGAGTATTCAACATTTCCGTGTCGCCCTTATTCC
CTTTTTTGCGGCATTTTGCCTTCCTGTTTTTGCTCACCCAGAAACGCTGGTGAAAGTAAAAGATGCTGAA
GATCAGTTGGGTGCACGAGTGGGTTACATCGAACTGGATCTCAACAGCGGTAAGATCCTTGAGAGTTTTC
GCCCCGAAGAACGTTTTCCAATGATGAGCACTTTTAAAGTTCTGCTATGTGGCGCGGTATTATCCCGTGT
TGACGCCGGGCAAGAGCAACTCGGTCGCCGCATACACTATTCTCAGAATGACTTGGTTGAGTACTCACCA
GTCACAGAAAAGCATCTTACGGATGGCATGACAGTAAGAGAATTATGCAGTGCTGCCATAACCATGAGTG
ATAACACTGCGGCCAACTTACTTCTGACAACGATCGGAGGACCGAAGGAGCTAACCGCTTTTTTGCACAA
CATGGGGGATCATGTAACTCGCCTTGATCGTTGGGAACCGGAGCTGAATGAAGCCATACCAAACGACGAG
CGTGACACCACGATGCCTGCAGCAATGGCAACAACGTTGCGCAAACTATTAACTGGCGAACTACTTACTC
TAGCTTCCCGGCAACAATTAATAGACTGGATGGAGGCGGATAAAGTTGCAGGACCACTTCTGCGCTCGGC
CCTTCCGGCTGGCTGGTTTATTGCTGATAAATCTGGAGCCGGTGAGCGTGGGTCTCGCGGTATCATTGCA
GCACTGGGGCCAGATGGTAAGCCCTCCCGTATCGTAGTTATCTACACGACGGGGAGTCAGGCAACTATGG
ATGAACGAAATAGACAGATCGCTGAGATAGGTGCCTCACTGATTAAGCATTGGTAACTGTCAGACCAAGT
TTACTCATATATACTTTAGATTGATTTAAAACTTCATTTTTAATTTAAAAGGATCTAGGTGAAGATCCTT
TTTGATAATCTCATGACCAAAATCCCTTAACGTGAGTTTTCGTTCCACTGAGCGTCAGACCCCGTAGAAA
AGATCAAAGGATCTTCTTGAGATCCTTTTTTTCTGCGCGTAATCTGCTGCTTGCAAACAAAAAAACCACC
GCTACCAGCGGTGGTTTGTTTGCCGGATCAAGAGCTACCAACTCTTTTTCCGAAGGTAACTGGCTTCAGC
AGAGCGCAGATACCAAATACTGTTCTTCTAGTGTAGCCGTAGTTAGGCCACCACTTCAAGAACTCTGTAG
CACCGCCTACATACCTCGCTCTGCTAATCCTGTTACCAGTGGCTGCTGCCAGTGGCGATAAGTCGTGTCT
TACCGGGTTGGACTCAAGACGATAGTTACCGGATAAGGCGCAGCGGTCGGGCTGAACGGGGGGTTCGTGC
ACACAGCCCAGCTTGGAGCGAACGACCTACACCGAACTGAGATACCTACAGCGTGAGCTATGAGAAAGCG
CCACGCTTCCCGAAGGGAGAAAGGCGGACAGGTATCCGGTAAGCGGCAGGGTCGGAACAGGAGAGCGCAC
GAGGGAGCTTCCAGGGGGAAACGCCTGGTATCTTTATAGTCCTGTCGGGTTTCGCCACCTCTGACTTGAG
CGTCGATTTTTGTGATGCTCGTCAGGGGGGCGGAGCCTATGGAAAAACGCCAGCAACGCGGCCTTTTTAC
GGTTCCTGGCCTTTTGCTGGCCTTTTGCTCACATGTTCTTTCCTGCGTTATCCCCTGATTCTGTGGATAA
CCGTATTACCGCCTTTGAGTGAGCTGATACCGCTCGCCGCAGCCGAACGACCGAGCGCAGCGAGTCAGTG
AGCGAGGAAGCGGAAGAGCGCCCAATACGCAAACCGCCTCTCCCCGCGCGTTGGCCGATTCATTAATGCA
GCTGGCACGACAGGTTTCCCGACTGGAAAGCGGGCAGTGAGCGCAACGCAATTAATGTGAGTTAGCTCAC
TCATTAGGCACCCCAGGCTTTACACTTTATGCTTCCGGCTCGTATGTTGTGTGGAATTGTGAGCGGATAA
CAATTTCACACAGGAAACAGCTATGACCATGATTACGCCAAGCTCTAGCTAGAGGTCGACCAATTCTCAT
GTTTGACAGCTTATCATCGCAGATCCGGGCAACGTTGTTGCCATTGCTGCAGGCGCAGAACTGGTAGGTA
TGGAAGATCTATACATTGAATCAATATTGGCAATTAGCCATATTAGTCATTGGTTATATAGCATAAATCA
ATATTGGCTATTGGCCATTGCATACGTTGTATCTATATCATAATATGTACATTTATATTGGCTCATGTCC
AATATGACCGC
